>Addgene plasmid #118564 | pMRE-Tn7-150 | addgene full sequence | sequence record 226471 | Addgene NGS Result
ATGGTGTCTAAGGGCGAAGAGCTGATTAAGGAGAACATGCACATGAAGCTGTACATGGAGGGCACCGTGG
ACAACCATCACTTCAAGTGCACATCCGAGGGCGAAGGCAAGCCCTACGAGGGCACCCAGACCATGAGAAT
CAAGGTGGTCGAGGGCGGCCCTCTCCCCTTCGCCTTCGACATCCTGGCTACTAGCTTCCTCTACGGCAGC
AAGACCTTCATCAACCACACCCAGGGCATCCCCGACTTCTTCAAGCAGTCCTTCCCTGAGGGCTTCACAT
GGGAGAGAGTCACCACATACGAAGACGGGGGCGTGCTGACCGCTACCCAGGACACCAGCCTCCAGGACGG
CTGCCTCATCTACAACGTCAAGATCAGAGGGGTGAACTTCACATCCAACGGCCCTGTGATGCAGAAGAAA
ACACTCGGCTGGGAGGCCTTCACCGAGACGCTGTACCCCGCTGACGGCGGCCTGGAAGGCAGAAACGACA
TGGCCCTGAAGCTCGTGGGCGGGAGCCATCTGATCGCAAACGCCAAGACCACATATAGATCCAAGAAACC
CGCTAAGAACCTCAAGATGCCTGGCGTCTACTATGTGGACTACAGACTGGAAAGAATCAAGGAGGCCAAC
AACGAGACCTACGTCGAGCAGCACGAGGTGGCAGTGGCCAGATACTGCGACCTCCCTAGCAAACTGGGGC
ACAAGCTTAATTAATTAGCTGAGCTTGGACTCCTGTTGATAGATCCAGTAATGACCTCAGAACTCCATCT
GGATTTGTTCAGAACGCTCGGTTGCCGCCGGGCGTTTTTTATTGGTGAGAATCCAAGCTAGCTTGGCGAG
ATTTTCAGGAGCTAAGGAAGCTAAAATGGAGAAAAAAATCACTGGATATACCACCGTTGATATATCCCAA
TGGCATCGTAAAGAACATTTTGAGGCATTTCAGTCAGTTGCTCAATGTACCTATAACCAGACCGTTCAGC
TGGATATTACGGCCTTTTTAAAGACCGTAAAGAAAAATAAGCACAAGTTTTATCCGGCCTTTATTCACAT
TCTTGCCCGCCTGATGAATGCTCATCCGGAATTTCGTATGGCAATGAAAGACGGTGAGCTGGTGATATGG
GATAGTGTTCACCCTTGTTACACCGTTTTCCATGAGCAAACTGAAACGTTTTCATCGCTCTGGAGTGAAT
ACCACGACGATTTCCGGCAGTTTCTACACATATATTCGCAAGATGTGGCGTGTTACGGTGAAAACCTGGC
CTATTTCCCTAAAGGGTTTATTGAGAATATGTTTTTCGTCTCAGCCAATCCCTGGGTGAGTTTCACCAGT
TTTGATTTAAACGTGGCCAATATGGACAACTTCTTCGCCCCCGTTTTCACCATGGGCAAATATTATACGC
AAGGCGACAAGGTGCTGATGCCGCTGGCGATTCAGGTTCATCATGCCGTTTGTGATGGCTTCCATGTCGG
CAGAATGCTTAATGAATTACAACAGTACTGCGATGAGTGGCAGGGCGGGGCGTAATTTTTTTAAGGCAGT
TATTGGTGCCCTTAAACGCCTGGGGTAATGACTCTCTAGCTTGAGGCATCAAATAAAACGAAAGGCTCAG
TCGAAAGACTGGGCCTTTCGTTTTATCTGTTGTTTGTCGGTGAACGCTCTCCTGAGTAGGACAAATCCGC
CGCTAGGAGCTTGCGGCCGCCAGGGGATCTGATTAATTAAAACGTGGCTTACTAGGATCCGATATCATTT
AAATCTAGGGATAACAGGGTAATACTAGTGTCGACCAACCAGATAAGTGAAATCTAGTTCCAAACTATTT
TGTCATTTTTAATTTTCGTATTAGCTTACGACGCTACACCCAGTTCCCATCTATTTTGTCACTCTTCCCT
AAATAATCCTTAAAAACTCCATTTCCACCCCTCCCAGTTCCCAACTATTTTGTCCGCCCACAGGCTGAAA
GCGCTATTTCTTCCAGAATTGCCATGATTTTTTCCCCACGGGAGGCGTCACTGGCTCCCGTGTTGTCGGC
AGCTTTGATTCGATAAGCAGCATCGCCTGTTTCAGGCTGTCTATGTGTGACTGTTGAGCTGTAACAAGTT
GTCTCAGGTGTTCAATTTCATGTTCTAGTTGCTTTGTTTTACTGGTTTCACCTGTTCTATTAGGTGTTAC
ATGCTGTTCATCTGTTACATTGTCGATCTGTTCATGGTGAACAGCTTTAAATGCACCAAAAACTCGTAAA
AGCTCTGATGTATCTATCTTTTTTACACCGTTTTCATCTGTGCATATGGACAGTTTTCCCTTTGATATGT
AACGGTGAACAGTTGTTCTACTTTTGTTTGTTAGTCTTGATGCTTCACTGATAGATACAAGAGCCATAAG
AACCTCAGATCCTTCCGTATTTAGCCAGTATGTTCTCTAGTGTGGTTCGTTGTTTTTGCGTGAGCCATGA
GAACGAACCATTGAGATCATACTTACTTTGCATGTCACTCAAAAATTTTGCCTCAAAACTGGTGAGCTGA
ATTTTTGCAGTTAAAGCATCGTGTAGTGTTTTTCTTAGTCCGTTATGTAGGTAGGAATCTGATGTAATGG
TTGTTGGTATTTTGTCACCATTCATTTTTATCTGGTTGTTCTCAAGTTCGGTTACGAGATCCATTTGTCT
ATCTAGTTCAACTTGGAAAATCAACGTATCAGTCGGGCGGCCTCGCTTATCAACCACCAATTTCATATTG
CTGTAAGTGTTTAAATCTTTACTTATTGGTTTCAAAACCCATTGGTTAAGCCTTTTAAACTCATGGTAGT
TATTTTCAAGCATTAACATGAACTTAAATTCATCAAGGCTAATCTCTATATTTGCCTTGTGAGTTTTCTT
TTGTGTTAGTTCTTTTAATAACCACTCATAAATCCTCATAGAGTATTTGTTTTCAAAAGACTTAACATGT
TCCAGATTATATTTTATGAATTTTTTTAACTGGAAAAGATAAGGCAATATCTCTTCACTAAAAACTAATT
CTAATTTTTCGCTTGAGAACTTGGCATAGTTTGTCCACTGGAAAATCTCAAAGCCTTTAACCAAAGGATT
CCTGATTTCCACAGTTCTCGTCATCAGCTCTCTGGTTGCTTTAGCTAATACACCATAAGCATTTTCCCTA
CTGATGTTCATCATCTGAACGTATTGGTTATAAGTGAACGATACCGTCCGTTCTTTCCTTGTAGGGTTTT
CAATCGTGGGGTTGAGTAGTGCCACACAGCATAAAATTAGCTTGGTTTCATGCTCCGTTAAGTCATAGCG
ACTAATCGCTAGTTCATTTGCTTTGAAAACAACTAATTCAGACATACATCTCAATTGGTCTAGGTGATTT
TAATCACTATACCAATTGAGATGGGCTAGTCAATGATAATTACTAGTCCTTTTCCTTTGAGTTGTGGGTA
TCTGTAAATTCTGCTAGACCTTTGCTGGAAAACTTGTAAATTCTGCTAGACCCTCTGTAAATTCCGCTAG
ACCTTTGTGTGTTTTTTTTGTTTATATTCAAGTGGTTATAATTTATAGAATAAAGAAAGAATAAAAAAAG
ATAAAAAGAATAGATCCCAGCCCTGTGTATAACTCACTACTTTAGTCAGTTCCGCAGTATTACAAAAGGA
TGTCGCAAACGCTGTTTGCTCCTCTACAAAACAGACCTTAAAACCCTAAAGGCTTAAGTAGCACCCTCGC
AAGCTCGGGCAAATCGCTGAATATTCCTTTTGTCTCCGACCATCAGGCACCTGAGTCGCTGTCTTTTTCG
TGACATTCAGTTCGCTGCGCTCACGGCTCTGGCAGTGAATGGGGGTAAATGGCACTACAGGCGCCTTTTA
TGGATTCATGCAAGGAAACTACCCATAATACAAGAAAAGCCCGTCACGGGCTTCTCAGGGCGTTTTATGG
CGGGTCTGCTATGTGGTGCTATCTGACTTTTTGCTGTTCAGCAGTTCCTGCCCTCTGATTTTCCAGTCTG
ACCACTTCGGATTATCCCGTGACAGGTCATTCAGACTGGCTAATGCACCCAGTAAGGCAGCGGTATCATC
AACAGGCTTACCCGTCTTACTGTCGGGGATCGACGCTCTCCCTTATGCGACTCCTGCATTAGGAAGCAGC
CCAGTAGTAGGTTGAGGCCGTTGAGCACCGCCGCCGCAAGGAATGGTGCATGCAAGGAGATGGCGCCCAA
CAGTCCCCCGGCCACGGGGCCTGCCACCATACCCACGCCGAAACAAGCGCTCATGAGCCCGAAGTGGCGA
GCCCGATCTTCCCCATCGGTGATGTCGGCGATATAGGCGCCAGCAACCGCACCTGTGGCGCCGGTGATGC
CGCCGGGCAGGATAGGTGAAGTAGGCCCACCCGCGAGCGGGTGTTCCTTCTTCACTGTCCCTTATTCGCA
CCTGGCGGTGCTCAACGGGAATCCTGCTCTGCGAGGCTGGCCGGCGGCG
[125 nt withheld, positions 4460-4584]
AATCAATCTAAAGTATATATGAGTAAACTTGGTCTGACAGTTACCAATGCTTAATCAGTGAGGCACCTAT
CTCAGCGATCTGTCTATTTCGTTCATCCATAGTTGCCTGACTCCCCGTCGTGTAGATAACTACGATACGG
GAGGGCTTACCATCTGGCCCCAGTGCTGCAATGATACCGCGAGACCCACGCTCACCGGCTCCAGATTTAT
CAGCAATAAACCAGCCAGCCGGAAGGGCCGAGCGCAGAAGTGGTCCTGCAACTTTATCCGCCTCCATCCA
GTCTATTAATTGTTGCCGGGAAGCTAGAGTAAGTAGTTCGCCAGTTAATAGTTTGCGCAACGTTGTTGCC
ATTGCTGCAGGCATCGTGGTGTCACGCTCGTCGTTTGGTATGGCTTCATTCAGCTCCGGTTCCCAACGAT
CAAGGCGAGTTACATGATCCCCCATGTTGTGCAAAAAAGCGGTTAGCTCCTTCGGTCCTCCGATCGTTGT
CAGAAGTAAGTTGGCCGCAGTGTTATCACTCATGGTTATGGCAGCACTGCATAATTCTCTTACTGTCATG
CCATCCGTAAGATGCTTTTCTGTGACTGGTGAGTACTCAACCAAGTCATTCTGAGAATAGTGTATGCGGC
GACCGAGTTGCTCTTGCCCGGCGTCAACACGGGATAATACCGCGCCACATAGCAGAACTTTAAAAGTGCT
CATCATTGGAAAACGTTCTTCGGGGCGAAAACTCTCAAGGATCTTACCGCTGTTGAGATCCAGTTCGATG
TAACCCACTCGTGCACCCAACTGATCTTCAGCATCTTTTACTTTCACCAGCGTTTCTGGGTGAGCAAAAA
CAGGAAGGCAAAATGCCGCAAAAAAGGGAATAAGGGCGACACGGAAATGTTGAATACTCATACTCTTCCT
TTTTCAATATTATTGAAGCATTTATCAGGGTTATTGTCTCATGAGCGGATACATATTTGAATGTATTTAG
AAAAATAAACAAAAGAGTTTGTAGAAACGCAAAAAGGCCATCCGTCAGGATGGCCTTCTGCTTAATTTGA
TGCCTGGCAGTTTATGGCGGGCGTCCTGCCCGCCACCCTCCGGGCCGTTGCTTCGCAACGTTCAAATCCG
CTCCCGGCGGATTTGTCCTACTCAGGAGAGCGTTCACCGACAAACAACAGATAAAACGAAAGGCCCAGTC
TTTCGACTGAGCCTTTCGTTTTATTTGATGCCTGGCAGTTCCCTACTCTCGCATGGGGAGACCCCACACT
ACCATCGGCGCTACGGCGTTTCACTTCTGAGTTCGGCATGGGGTCAGGTGGGACCACCGCGCTACTGCCG
CCAGGCAAATTCTGTTTTATCAGACCGCTTCTGCGTTCTGATTTAATCTGTATCAGGCTGAAAATCTTCT
CTCATCCGCCAAAACAGCCAAGCTTGCATGCCTGCAGGTCGACTCTAGAGGATCCCCTAAAAATAATGAC
CGAGCTAGCTCTAACTGTGGGATGTGATAACGAGTCTTGCTATATGGTGTTTCAGCTTCGTAAATAAATG
AACTCTGCGCTCCATCCTTGTTGCGTACGGAAGCAAAGGACGAGAGATTAGGAAAATCGATTATTTTGGC
TCGTTGAAGATCCGATGCTTCAAACTCAATCACACGATCCGCCTTATTTATTTGCTTTGTTGTACTGTTA
ACCACCTTAGCTCGACTTAATAAAGGCAAATGAGTAAATCGAGTCCATTTCCGTTCTTGCATTGGATTAA
ACCAAACAAAAATACGCCACTCCTTATGACCCGAGTTACGGAATAAATGACCAATATGTACAACCTGCAC
ATTGTCATTAAATGTAGCTAGCCTAACCACTCACTCTTCCCCATAAACCATTTCCAAGAATCTTTGTGCT
TCCTCAGTTATCCGCTCTTTAGATAACGTTGCACTTCTTAATAATCGCCAGCGCCTAAGCTCAACATCTT
CCTGTTTAAGCTTAATAAAAGCTTGGCTAATCCGTCTAATTTGATAATCTTCCACACTCTCTGAGTAACG
CTTTAAGCAAAGCGCTACCAAAGGCAGTTTCTGTAGATTTTTTGCAAGAGAGGTTCCGTTAGGAGTTTGC
TTTAACAGCCAGCTCGATGTCGCTCTTGGGTGATCAAGGCTACTATCTAGACGCTTTATGATTCTTAATA
GTTGTCGTACAGCAATTCGATCTCTTTGGTTCCAATCAACTCTAGGGGCGGGTGCCAGACGCTCTTGTTG
ATGCTGTTGATTCCAGTGAACTAGCCAATCCCTGTCATGTCGGTAAAGCCAAGCGTATAGCACCCCACCC
TCTAAAGACTGTCTTGCCGCCTTAATTCCTTGGTATTTATGCACTAGTTGCTGCCAGTCTTTATGCTTAA
CAGATAAATCTTCAGAGTTAGGTTGCACAGACTGGCTAACAGGTCTTGTCGTTATAGAGTGCTCAGTAAG
AGCACTTGCCTGCTGTAGCGCTTCTATAACCGTTAGTTTTGGCAATAAGGCTTGCCACACAATACTATGC
TGTAAATAACTAAAGGCTTTTCTATGCTTACGGAATATACTTTTCAGCCAACACGTGTCCTTGTTCTCTG
CCAACTTTAAATCCAGTTTCTCTAGTGCCTCATCACTAAAAGTCTGCCTCACTCTCTCCGCCACCAAGTC
ATGACGAATGTGCTTGCTTTTGGTTAGCCCTAGATCCTGCGCTAAGCGCTGATAAAACAGCGTCCACTGC
TCAAGGCTTGGGGAAAGCTCTTGCGCTCGTGGAGCATCTAACAGAGGGGCTATATAAGCAGCTAGTGCTG
TTAATTGAGATAGGGAGTCTTTGGGGTAGTCTGAAAGCAGCTCAGTATGACCCAAAGCCCAAAATTGATG
TCGGTGATCATCTACAGCTCTATCAAAGAAGACTAAAGCACCGTGTTTTGGACAATATGGCAAAGCGGGC
AAATACCAATCTCGTTGCCAAAAGGCTTCCCCATACCTATTTAGCTGAAGAGCAACGCAATCAGGGCAGT
ATCTAAAGCGGTTATCGCTCTTAACTCTAGAAGCAGCGACTCCTAGCATTAAATGCACCGCACCTTGCGC
TTGGTACTCCATTAACCGAATAGCTTCGTCTCGGCGCTCCTTGCCTACAAACGGAGCATATAAAGGGAAT
AAGGTATGCTCATAAATAAGCTGCTGAACAGCGTAACGTCCTGTTTGATGTAGATGTCTTGCTATCACAC
CTAAATGCGAGGGCAGACCTAAGGTAGCGACCACCTTGCGGTTGCCATACACCTCATCCAACAGCTGCTT
AGGACTAACAATCCCTTGATAAACGCCTGCCCGTGCAATAGTGCTATAAATCAGCTCATTCGAGTACGGA
ACAGGAAAGTTTCTCATGGCTAACCTGCTTGTTTAAATAAGCTCGCCATATCCACTATTACCCCTTTCCC
TTTTAACCGTTCATGCATGGTTTTTTCAGGTTGGCGTTGTGAATAGATATAACGTAAATCCGTATCAGGC
AAGCTATCCCAGTCGCTGGGCTTGACTACCTTTATAGCCGAAACCTTTTTACTCTTGGAGGGCTTTTCTA
GTTCTGACACTACCGTTTCGCCTTCCATCAACCACTGCAAAACAAGAGGCAGTAACTTTTGTCTTGTCAT
CGTTGGATTCTGGCTAAACGCTTTTTTAATAGTGGGAATTAACAGGCTTGAATCGTAATCCTCTTTCAGC
ATCAGATATAAATGACGCTGATCTTCGGTATCTAACTCTTGAAGGGCTTTTTCTTCTGGTGTTTGTTCTT
GTATCGCTGCGATATCTAGCTGAAGTTGGATTAACCGTTTATCAATCTCGGGAACGACTAGATCAGAATA
ACGAGCAATGCGTTCTGGGATACCCGAGCGTAATGCCTCTAGCATGGGGTGCACAGGCTTTAACTCATCT
TGATACACTTGCCGCAATAAACCAGCGGTAATACGCTCATTGCCTAAAGCTAGCGCACGGAGCTGAGCGA
GTACAAAAAGTTTTACTACAATGTCCATCACTCCTTGGCTTAGCTCATACCACACATCACGGACCTCATC
CGATAACAGCGCATCTTTGCGTTGTAAAAGCTGTAATTGCCAAAGATTATCCGTAAAAGCGATCCACTCT
TGATTGGGCTTTCCACGTTGCGTTTGTTGTATAGGATCCCAGAATATAGCTCCAAACCCTGCCCCTCTAC
GTGCAGACCGCAAATCAGCCTCAAAAATCTCTCGTGCTTTAGGGGTACCAATCAACATCACTGGTACGCC
AATAATATTCACCATCGTCACAAAAAAGTTCAGCATCTCTTGAGATCCACCCGAACGAGAGCGGCTTAAA
TGCTGAATTTCATCAATAACCAACAACCCTAAAGCATGTGCATTGGCTATTTGCGACATCAAAGCCAACA
TGGTTTCTATACCATGACGTTTTAAGCCATAACGACGCTCATAGTTCGAGCCCAAGGCTCGATCCAACGC
TCTGAAAAAATTCAAGCAGATTTCTTTTAGCGAACCATTATGCGAGCAGTCTATTTTCAAATACACCACC
TGCTCTACATTGAGTTCACGATGGTAAATCACCTGAGGATACGTGGCTAGAATACGATGAAGAGAGGTCG
TCTTCCCACTACCAGAACAACCAATTAACAATAAGCTTTGTGCCGTAGATCGTGCCTCCTCAAAGCGAAA
TGTCTCCAACTCTCCCGTTTGAACACGCTCATAACCATTTTGTAAATGCTTTTGTAAATCTCCTGTTTTA
GGATTTCTGCCTACGTAGCCACCTCGAATCATGACCGAAATACGCTCACTTAGTAGCAAATGCGTACCTA
ATGGCTGAAAATAGTCATCTGGAATACGACAAATGGTATGAGCTCTGATAACACGGGACTTTTGCAAGTC
AGAGGAAGTAAGCTGTAAAGAGGATTTCAGTGATGCAGCACTATTCACTGACTCTTGTAATGGTGGTAAG
GCCTCGATAAAAGGATTATCACGATAAGCCTCTACCCCCGTATCACGATAAACTGCTTGAATCCGGGTAG
CACTCATGACTCATCCTTTTCTGGTGGATCCTGAAATAATTCAGGCACGTATGTGGGTAGGCTGTAATCT
TCTTGATCATCCGCTTCCACTGCGTTGAAAGGAATAACTTTAGCCTCATCACCTGAAGAGCTTGGCTTCA
AATGCTCCGCACGTTTTTTACGCTCCGAGGTCACGGCTTCTTTTTTATTAGTTTTAATCTGCTTAATGCG
TGTTGATTTGGGCTCAGTAGTACTGGGCGTTAACTTATTCGCTTTCTGAATGGTTTGCTGAATAAACGCC
TCAAGCTCCCTGCGTTTAGTTAACTCATCCTGCTTCGCATTGGCTTTATTGTGTTTTTCTTGTGCTTGTA
TATCCCAAACCTCCCAAAATGAGAGACCTTTAAACTGCCGACTACGTTCCGTCAGATTACAGCGCCAAAA
TACACGGCTGCCAACTTGCGGAAACAAATAAATCGTATCAACCAGCACTGGGTCATAAGCCGCTTCTAAA
TGTTGAGGTCTAGCTATATCAGTGCTCCGCTGCAACCAACCCTCACGCAGAATCTCTGACCCCGAGTAAT
ACAAACCCCACAAATTAACGCCAAATGAAGAAATAGAGACCTTTCGGCGAGGCAGTAACGCTACTCGCAA
CTGCTCTTGCTCCACAGCCCTTAAACTACCTGTACGATGCTGCATACCCCATTGCCATAGCTGGACAGGA
ATAGACGGTAAATCTGTAGGAAAATCAGCATCTCGATCGTATTTATCCATCACCAGATGGTTATTTCTGA
ATAAGATCGTACGCAAAATAATTTGTGTGAACTCAAATACCGACAGAGATGCATCTAACCTATAGTCTGT
TTCACCATGGCTTTTGATCCGACTGCCCTCTACAATGCCAGGTGCAAAGGACTTAAACTCGGCTTGTAGT
GTTCTAAAAGTGCTTTCCACTATGCCTTTAGCATCGCCACGTCTAGGTGGAGCACTTTCCACTCGCACAT
TAAAACTAGAAACTAAGGCTTCGACCTGATGACTCATTAATTCGCCACGGTCCGCTAGCAACACATCTGG
CAAACCTACACACGGCCAGTCTGAGCTACTAATCTCAATATCATGCTGGGCACAAATGGCCGTTTTGTCA
GAGCAAGCATTTACAAAAGCCTGCATCGCCACCACATAAGACGGATTTTCAAAGCCGATATAAAAGCCCG
TGATCATCCGACTAAACACATCAATCACAATGTAAAGCGTTGGTCTTCCTATGATTTTTTGGCGATCATG
ATGATCCACTAAATAAATATCAGCAATCGTGGCATCAATCTCATAACGACTCCCAGGGCCTAACGCCTGA
GAAGTGGCTGTACTACTTAAGGGTCGTACGTCTTTTTTATATACCCCTGCTTTAACTCTAGACTTTAAGC
GCTGAGCTTTAGGGTATTCTCGATCATAAAAATAACGAAACTGACGTAGTGTTGGGTAATCCTCTTGGGG
AATGCGAGGAAAATACTGAGCAAACAAGTCCACAAATCGTCTATAGGCAACGGTGGTCTTTGTACCTTTT
TGATTTAACAGGTGCTTTTCTATGGTCAACCTAAAAAGGCGTTCAATCTCGGGCGTTACCTTGGTTCCTT
CACCCTTACCATATTCTCTGGCTCGGCCAATCTTTGCTGTTCCTGTCGCTGAACGTCTTTCCCCTGGTGC
ACCGCTGTTTTTGTAGTCAGGAATTAATGCATTAGGCGTTTGACCACGCTGCCAGTAACGGCGTAACAAC
TTATAAACTGTAGCCTTAGTAACCTTATGTTCTTGGACCACATGCTCAACGAGTTCGCTTCTGACTTTAG
GGTCGAAACGATCCTTACTATTAATAATAGGAAGAATTTTTCGATAATCCTCCTCGCGCTTCTGGAAGCT
GACAGAATCTACAGACGGCTCTTCTAAATCAAGATGTACATAAGGGTCATCAGTTCTAACTAAGCGGCCT
TCATCTAAATACTGCATTAGCAACAACTCAGCCCTAGCTTGTGGAACTCCTTTATCAGCGCTTATTTGCA
TCCAGACAACTTGGCCATCCTCTATAGCCAAAATGCGATACGGATCATTATCAAATAGCACAACCTCATT
AATTTGCCACATAGCGCAACTCCTCCATATTCACTACTTGGCTAATACAGAGATCTGCACACTTATTTGC
CCTGAAAGACTTATAAATATTGAACTTAATAAAACCATTTGCGGTTAAGGCTCGTATCTCACTCAATGTT
TTGCCTAACTCCAAATCATAAGCAATATCAACCTGCTTACAGACATTGATAATGTTTTCATCTCCTTTTT
CTTGCAGGATATGGGCCAATGGGGATAGTTGTGCTAAAAGCTCCGCAGAAACTTCTTCTGTTTTCACTGA
ATAAAGCCATTCAATATTTTCTTTTACTACGGGATTTATTTCTTTATCAGTAAAAATGAACCAAGGAATT
TGCTTTTGCTGCCAATAGCGACGCTCTAGTTCTAGTTTTTCTAAGGTACGCTCGTCTTGTAAGGCTGCTG
CAGGTTTGACTTGAATAGCAAACTGCTCAAAAGGACCATCTTTGCAGTCCACTAAAAAATCAGTAGACAT
AACCTGATCTACACCACGAATAACAGGATGCTTAATACCACTATCTATTGCAATCTGCCTGGTATCACTA
GGTAATAAGGGGAACTGCTCGCGTATATCTAGCACGCTGCTCTCCCACTCAAGACTGAGAAAAACAGCAA
GCTCTAAGTCAGATAGCAAATGATGGACTCGTCCCGTCTTATGAGAATAAATACGGTGGGAACGACCTGA
AGAAGGAACTTCTTGTACTGTTAGCCATGGAATATAGTCTTTACCATGCCCTTGGCCACGCCCCTCTTTA
ATACGACGGGCAATTTGCACTTCAGAAAATGAAGAGTTTGCTTTAGCCATAACAAAAGTCCAGTATGCTT
TTTCACAGCATAACTGGACTGATTTCAGTTTACAACTATTCTGTCTAGTTTAAGACTTGGGTACCGAGCT
CGAATTCGCTAGCCCAAAAAAACGGGTATGGAGAAACAGTAGAGAGTTGCGATAAAAAGCGTCAGGTAGG
ATCCGCTAATCTTATGGATAAAAATGCTATGGCATAGCAAAGTGTGACGCCGTGCAAATAATCAATGTGG
ACTTTTCTGCCGTGATTATAGACACTTTTGTTACGCGTTTTTGTCATGGCTTTGGTCCCGCTTTGTTACA
GAATGCTTTTAATAAGCGGGGTTACCGGTTTGGTTAGCGAGAAGAGCCAGTAAAAGACGCAGTGACGGCA
ATGTCTGATGCAATATGGACAATTGGTTTCTTCTCTGAATGGCGGGAGTATGAAAAGTATGGCTGAAGCG
CAAAATGATCCCCTGCTGCCGGGATACTCGTTTAATGCCCATCTGGTGGCGGGTTTAACGCCGATTGAGG
CCAACGGTTATCTCGATTTTTTTATCGACCGACCGCTGGGAATGAAAGGTTATATTCTCAATCTCACCAT
TCGCGGTCAGGGGGTGGTGAAAAATCAGGGACGAGAATTTGTTTGCCGACCGGGTGATATTTTGCTGTTC
CCGCCAGGAGAGATTCATCACTACGGTCGTCATCCGGAGGCTCGCGAATGGTATCACCAGTGGGTTTACT
TTCGTCCGCGCGCCTACTGGCATGAATGGCTTAACTGGCCGTCAATATTTGCCAATACGGGGTTCTTTCG
CCCGGATGAAGCGCACCAGCCGCATTTCAGCGACCTGTTTGGGCAAATCATTAACGCCGGGCAAGGGGAA
GGGCGCTATTCGGAGCTGCTGGCGATAAATCTGCTTGAGCAATTGTTACTGCGGCGCATGGAAGCGATTA
ACGAGTCGCTCCATCCACCGATGGATAATCGGGTACGCGAGGCTTGTCAGTACATCAGCGATCACCTGGC
AGACAGCAATTTTGATATCGCCAGCGTCGCACAGCATGTTTGCTTGTCGCCGTCGCGTCTGTCACATCTT
TTCCGCCAGCAGTTAGGGATTAGCGTCTTAAGCTGGCGCGAGGACCAACGTATCAGCCAGGCGAAGCTGC
TTTTGAGCACCACCCGGATGCCTATCGCCACCGTCGGTCGCAATGTTGGTTTTGACGATCAACTCTATTT
CTCGCGGGTATTTAAAAAATGCACCGGGGCCAGCCCGAGCGAGTTCCGTGCCGGTTGTGAAGAAAAAGTG
AATGATGTAGCCGTCAAGTTGTCATAATTGGTAACGAATCAGACAATTGACGGCTTGACGGAGTAGCATA
GGGTTTGCAGAATCCCTGCTTCGTCCATTTGACAGGCACATTATGCATCGATGATAAGCTGTCAAACATG
AGCAGATCCTCTACGCCGGACGCATCGTGGCCTGTGGGCGGACAATAAAGTCTTAAACTGAACAAAATAG
ATCTAAACTATGACAATAAAGTCTTAAACTAGACAGAATAGTTGTAAACTGAAATCAGTCCAGTTATGCT
GTGAAAAAGCATACTGGACTTTTGTTATGGCTAAAGCAAACTCTTCATTTTCTGAAGTGCAAATTGCCCG
TCGTATTAAAGAGGGGCGTGGGGTCGACGCGGCCGTGGCGCGCCTCCTAGGTGCTCGAGTGGCGGCCGCT
ATTGACCCATAAACTGCCAGGAATTGGGGATCGGATTCGAGCTAAGAATTCCCTTGGGGTATCTTTAAAT
ACTGTAGAAAAGAGGAAGGAAATAATAAATGGCTAAAATGAGAATATCACCGGAATTGAAAAAACTGATC
GAAAAATACCGCTGCGTAAAAGATACGGAAGGAATGTCTCCTGCTAAGGTATATAAGCTGGTGGGAGAAA
ATGAAAACCTATATTTAAAAATGACGGACAGCCGGTATAAAGGGACCACCTATGATGTGGAACGGGAAAA
GGACATGATGCTATGGCTGGAAGGAAAGCTGCCTGTTCCAAAGGTCCTGCACTTTGAACGGCATGATGGC
TGGAGCAATCTGCTCATGAGTGAGGCCGATGGCGTCCTTTGCTCGGAAGAGTATGAAGATGGACAAAGCC
CTGAAAAGATTATCGAGCTGTATGCGGAGTGCATCAGGCTCTTTCACTCCATCGACATATCGGATTGTCC
CTATACGAATAGCTTAGACAGCCGCTTAGCCGAATTGGATTACTTACTGAATAACGATCTGGCCGATGTG
GATTGCGAAAACTGGGAAGAAGACACTCCATTTAAAGATCCGCGCGAGCTGTATGATTTTTTAAAGACGG
AAAAGCCCGAAGAGGAACTTGTCTTTTCCCACGGCGACCTGGGAGACAGCAACATCTTTGTGAAAGATGG
CAAAGTAAGTGGCTTTATTGATCTTGGGAGAAGCGGCAGGGCGGACAAGTGGTATGACATTGCCTTCTGC
GTCCGGTCGATCAGGGAGGATGTCGGGGAAGAACAGTATGTCGAGCTATTTTTTGACTTACTGGGGATCA
AGCCTGATTGGGAGAAAATAAAATATTATATTTTACTGGATGAATTGTTTTAGAGCTCGCACGCTGCCGC
AAGCACTCAGGGCGCAAGGGCTGCTAAAGGAAGCGGAACACGTAGAAAGCCAGTCCGCAGAAACGGTGCT
GACCCCGGATGAATGTCAGCTACTGGGCTATCTGGACAAGGGAAAACGCAAGCGCAAAGAGAAAGCAGGT
AGCTTGCAGTGGGCTTACATGGCGATAGCTAGACTGGGCGGTTTTATGGACAGCAAGCGAACCGGAATTG
CCAGCTGGGGCGCCCTCTGGTAAGGTTGGGAAGCCCTGCAAAGTAAACTGGATGGCTTTCTTGCCGCCAA
GGATCTGATGGCGCAGGGGATCAAGATCTGATCAAGAGACAGGATACTAGTGGAGGAAGAAAAA
Features (pLannotate 1.2.2; 29 found; start..end, strand, type, name):
      1..711     +  CDS            mTagBFP2: mTagBFP2 is a basic (constitutively fluorescent) blue fluorescent protein published in 2011, derived from Entacmaea quadricolor. It is reported to be a very rapidly-maturing monomer with very low acid sensitivity.
    728..822     +  terminator     lambda t0 terminator: transcription terminator from phage lambda
    837..865     +  promoter       cat promoter (fragment): promoter of the E. coli cat gene encoding chloramphenicol acetyltransferase
    866..1522    +  CDS            cat: CAT_ECOLX - Experimental evidence at protein level: Swiss-Prot protein existence level 1. This enzyme is an effector of chloramphenicol resistance in bacteria. From Escherichia coli. This protein is used as a marker in many commonly used cloning vectors, such as pACYC184.
   1590..1676    +  terminator     rrnB T1 terminator: Escherichia coli rrnB; transcription terminator T1 from the E. coli rrnB gene
   1787..1952    -  mobile_element Tn7L: mini-Tn7 element (left end of the Tn7 transposon) Tn7
   2385..3335    -  CDS            Rep101(Ts): temperature-sensitive version of the RepA protein needed for replication with the pSC101 origin (Armstrong et al., 1984); rep101 encoding an A56V mutation
   3383..3605    -  rep_origin     pSC101 ori: low-copy replication origin that requires the Rep101 protein
   4090..4342    -  CDS            TcR (fragment): tetracycline efflux protein; tet; confers resistance to tetracycline
   4345..4454    +  oriT           oriT: incP origin of transfer
   4455..4583    -  rep_origin     f1 ori (fragment) (sequence partly withheld): f1 bacteriophage origin of replication; arrow indicates direction of (+) strand synthesis
   4625..5485    -  CDS            AmpR: β-lactamase; bla; confers resistance to ampicillin, carbenicillin, and related antibiotics
   5486..5577    -  promoter       AmpR promoter: bla
   5596..5623    -  terminator     rrnB T2 terminator: transcription terminator T2 from the E. coli rrnB gene
   5715..5801    -  terminator     rrnB T1 terminator: Escherichia coli rrnB; transcription terminator T1 from the E. coli rrnB gene
   5803..5918    -  ncRNA          5S rRNA: Accession: RF00001 - 5S ribosomal RNA
   6004..6041    -  misc_feature   MCS (fragment): pUC18/19 multiple cloning site
   6042..6431    -  CDS            tnsE (fragment): TNSE_ECOLX - Experimental evidence at protein level: Swiss-Prot protein existence level 1. TnsABC + TnsD promote high-frequency insertion of Tn7 into a specific target site known as att-Tn7 whereas TnsABC + TnsE promote low-frequency insertion into many different sites. From Escherichia coli.
   6438..7961    -  CDS            tnsD: TNSD_ECOLX - Protein predicted: Swiss-Prot protein existence level 4. TnsABC + TnsD promote high-frequency insertion of Tn7 into a specific target site known as att-Tn7 whereas TnsABC + TnsE promote low-frequency insertion into many different sites. From Escherichia coli.
   7967..9631    -  CDS            tnsC: TNSC_ECOLX - Experimental evidence at protein level: Swiss-Prot protein existence level 1. TnsABC + TnsD promote high-frequency insertion of Tn7 into a specific target site known as att-Tn7 whereas TnsABC + TnsE promote low-frequency insertion into many different sites. From Escherichia coli.
   9631..11736   -  CDS            tnsB: TNSB_ECOLX - Experimental evidence at protein level: Swiss-Prot protein existence level 1. Sequence-specific, DNA-binding protein required for Tn7 transposition. Recognizes sequences necessary for recombination at both left and right ends of Tn7 and, together with TnsA, forms the transposase. TnsB executes the 5'-DNA strand breakage and joining reactions. From Escherichia coli.
  11726..12544   -  CDS            tnsA: TNSA_ECOLX - Experimental evidence at protein level: Swiss-Prot protein existence level 1. Required for Tn7 transposition. Forms the transposase, together with TnsB. TnsA executes the 5'-DNA strand breakage reaction. TnsABC and TnsD promote high-frequency insertion of Tn7 into a specific target site known as ATT-Tn7 whereas TnsABC and TnsD promote low- frequency insertion into many different sites. From Escherichia coli.
  12623..12641   -  misc_feature   MCS (fragment): pUC18/19 multiple cloning site
  12662..12946   -  promoter       araBAD promoter: araBAD; promoter of the L-arabinose operon of E. coli; the araC regulatory gene is transcribed in the opposite direction (Guzman et al., 1995)
  12973..13851   +  CDS            araC: L-arabinose regulatory protein; araC
  13941..13959   -  promoter       tet promoter (fragment): E. coli promoter for tetracycline efflux protein gene
  13997..14195   -  mobile_element Tn7R (fragment): mini-Tn7 element (right end of the Tn7 transposon) Tn7
  14343..15137   +  CDS            KanR: aminoglycoside phosphotransferase; aphA-3; confers resistance to kanamycin
  15145..15462   +  CDS            tnpA (fragment): TN5P_ECOLX - Also known as tnp. Experimental evidence at protein level: Swiss-Prot protein existence level 1. Mediates transposition of transposon Tn5 by a 'cut and paste' mechanism. First, the monomeric transposase binds the 19 bp inverted DNA repeats flanking the transposon. Then, dimerization of the DNA- bound transposase creates a synaptic DNA complex. After nicking of the first DNA strand, excision of the transposon proceeds through a series of intermediates. The transposase then mediates the insertion of the transposon at a new site by strand transfer. The activity of the wild- type tran
