[The description below was written by a language model from this plasmid's Addgene catalogue record and pLannotate feature annotations shown in this document.]
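Description:
pMRE-Tn7-150 is a 15.5 kb mini-Tn7 delivery plasmid built on the pGRG36 backbone, designed to place a constitutively expressed blue fluorescent protein gene into bacterial chromosomes. It replicates at low copy from a pSC101 origin driven by the temperature-sensitive Rep101 protein (A56V), so the plasmid is maintained only at permissive temperature and can be lost at higher temperatures after transposition. The backbone carries AmpR for selection in the cloning host and an incP oriT, which allows conjugative transfer from a mobilising donor such as the recorded E. coli S17-1 lambda pir strain. A partial f1 origin, a tetracycline resistance fragment and other backbone remnants are also annotated.

The transposable segment lies between the Tn7R and Tn7L ends, spanning the origin of the circular map. It contains a kanamycin resistance gene (followed by a fragment of Tn5 transposase sequence, which appears to be a cloning remnant), the mTagBFP2 coding sequence with a lambda t0 terminator, and a chloramphenicol acetyltransferase gene with its own promoter fragment and an rrnB T1 terminator. Kanamycin and chloramphenicol therefore select for recipients carrying the insertion. The promoter driving mTagBFP2 is not annotated in the feature table, although the record describes expression as constitutive. Outside the transposon ends, tnsA, tnsB, tnsC and tnsD (plus a truncated tnsE) sit under the arabinose-responsive araBAD promoter with araC. TnsABC together with TnsD direct high-frequency insertion into the specific attTn7 site. The plasmid belongs to a broad host-range toolbox for stable fluorescent labelling of bacteria.
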