Addgene plasmid #118564: pMRE-Tn7-150
Purpose: miniTn7 plasmid to deliver constitutively expressed fluorescent protein genes in bacteria
Depositing lab: Mitja Remus-Emsermann. Depositing organization: University of Canterbury. Publication: Chromatic Bacteria - A Broad Host-Range Plasmid and Chromosomal Insertion Toolbox for Fluorescent Protein Expression in Bacteria. Schlechter RO, Jun H, Bernach M, Oso S, Boyd E, Munoz-Lintz DA, Dobson RCJ, Remus DM, Remus-Emsermann MNP. Front Microbiol. 2018 Dec 12;9:3052. doi: 10.3389/fmicb.2018.03052. eCollection 2018. PubMed 30631309.
Backbone
  Vector backbone: pGRG36
  Vector type: Bacterial Expression ; miniTn7 delivery vector
  Selectable markers: Chloramphenicol/ Kanamycin
Growth in bacteria
  Bacterial resistance: Ampicillin, 100 μg/mL
  Growth temperature: 30°C
  Growth strain: E. coli S17-1 lambda pir
  Copy number: Low Copy
Gene/Insert
  Gene/Insert name: TagBFP2
  Species: Synthetic
  Cloning method: Restriction Enzyme; 5′ cloning site Unknown (unknown if destroyed)
Resource information
  A portion of this plasmid was derived from a plasmid made by: mTagBFP2-pBAD
Terms and licenses: Academic/Nonprofit Terms; Industry Terms: Not Available to Industry
Depositor comments: Please visit https://www.biorxiv.org/content/early/2018/09/07/402172 for bioRxiv preprint.
How to cite: pMRE-Tn7-150 was a gift from Mitja Remus-Emsermann (Addgene plasmid # 118564 ; http://n2t.net/addgene:118564 ; RRID:Addgene_118564)
